Addgene plasmid #92039: mEos3-Rac1
Purpose: Expresses mEos3-Rac1 fusion protein
Depositing lab: Ji Yu. Depositing organization: University of Connecticut Health Center. Publication: Single-molecule tracking of small GTPase Rac1 uncovers spatial regulation of membrane translocation and mechanism for polarized signaling. Das S, Yin T, Yang Q, Zhang J, Wu YI, Yu J. Proc Natl Acad Sci U S A. 2015 Jan 20;112(3):E267-76. doi: 10.1073/pnas.1409667112. Epub 2015 Jan 5. PubMed 25561548.
Backbone
  Vector backbone: pTriEX
  Total vector size (bp): 6424
  Vector type: Mammalian Expression, Bacterial Expression, Insect Expression
Growth in bacteria
  Bacterial resistance: Ampicillin, 100 μg/mL
  Growth temperature: 37°C
  Growth strain: DH5alpha
  Copy number: High Copy
Gene/Insert
  Gene/Insert name: RAC1
  Species: H. sapiens (human)
  Entrez Gene: RAC1 (a.k.a. MIG5, MRD48, Rac-1, TC-25, p21-Rac1)
  Promoter: CMV
  Tag / fusion protein: mEos3 (N terminal on insert)
  Cloning method: Gateway Cloning
  Sequencing primers: 5′ mEos3-C
Terms and licenses: Academic/Nonprofit Terms; Industry Terms: Not Available to Industry
How to cite: mEos3-Rac1 was a gift from Ji Yu (Addgene plasmid # 92039 ; http://n2t.net/addgene:92039 ; RRID:Addgene_92039)
