[The description below was written by a language model from this plasmid's Addgene catalogue record and pLannotate feature annotations shown in this document.]
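Description:
mEos3-Rac1 is a roughly 6.4 kb expression plasmid built on the pTriEX backbone, a multi-host vector designed to drive the same open reading frame in mammalian, bacterial and insect cells. It is propagated in E. coli through a high-copy ColE1/pUC-type origin and selected with ampicillin via the β-lactamase gene. The tri-host design is visible in the stacked promoter region upstream of the insert. A CMV enhancer and promoter followed by a fragment of the chicken β-actin/rabbit β-globin chimeric intron serve mammalian expression. A T7 promoter with a lac operator allows IPTG-regulated expression in T7 polymerase-bearing bacteria, and a baculovirus p10 promoter serves insect cells. The cassette is terminated by a rabbit β-globin poly(A) signal and a T7 terminator. Flanking baculovirus recombination regions (lef2/ORF603 and ORF1629) permit transfer of the cassette into a baculovirus genome, and a single loxP site from the backbone is also present.

The payload is human RAC1, a plasma membrane-associated small GTPase, fused at its N terminus to the monomeric green-to-red photoconvertible fluorescent protein annotated as mEos3.2. RAC1 was introduced by Gateway cloning, so it is bracketed by attB1 and attB2 sites, with attB1 lying in the linker between the fluorescent protein and the GTPase. HSV and 6xHis tag sequences from the backbone lie downstream of attB2, but the record does not list them as part of the fusion and does not state whether they are translated. Consistent with the associated publication, the construct suits single-molecule tracking and photoactivated localization imaging of Rac1 membrane dynamics in living cells.
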