Features (pLannotate 1.2.2; 22 found; start..end, strand, type, name):
    306..505     +  promoter       CMV promoter: human cytomegalovirus (CMV) immediate early promoter
    657..787     +  intron         chimeric intron (fragment): chimera between introns from chicken β-actin and rabbit β-globin
    856..874     +  promoter       T7 promoter: promoter for bacteriophage T7 RNA polymerase
    875..899     +  protein_bind   lac operator: The lac repressor binds to the lac operator to inhibit transcription in E. coli. This inhibition can be relieved by adding lactose or isopropyl-β-D-thiogalactopyranoside (IPTG). lac repressor encoded by lacI
    915..1024    +  promoter       p10 promoter: baculovirus promoter for expression in insect cells
   1126..1779    +  CDS            mEos3.2: mEos3.2 is a photoconvertible green/yellow fluorescent protein published in 2012, derived from Lobophyllia hemprichii. It is reported to be a rapidly-maturing monomer with moderate acid sensitivity.
   1786..1810    +  protein_bind   attB1: mutant version of attB; recombination site for the Gateway® BP reaction BP Clonase™
   1831..2406    +  CDS            RAC1 (sequence partly withheld): RAC1_BOVIN - Experimental evidence at protein level: Swiss-Prot protein existence level 1. Plasma membrane-associated small GTPase which cycles between active GTP-bound and inactive GDP-bound states. In its active state, binds to a variety of effector proteins to regulate cellular responses such as secretory processes, phagocytosis of apoptotic cells, epithelial cell polarization, neurons adhesion, migration and differentiation, and growth-factor induced formation of membrane ruffles. Rac1 p21/rho GDI heterodimer is the active component of the cytosolic factor sigma 1, which is involved in sti
   2426..2450    -  protein_bind   attB2: mutant version of attB; recombination site for the Gateway® BP reaction BP Clonase™
   2493..2525    +  CDS            HSV tag: HSV (herpes simplex virus) epitope tag
   2535..2552    +  CDS            6xHis: 6xHis affinity tag
   2567..2635    +  CDS            HBB (fragment): HBB_PONPY - Experimental evidence at transcript level: Swiss-Prot protein existence level 2. Involved in oxygen transport from the lung to the various peripheral tissues. From Pongo pygmaeus (Bornean orangutan).
   2710..2765    +  polyA_signal   β-globin poly(A) signal: rabbit β-globin polyadenylation signal (Gil and Proudfoot, 1987)
   2853..2900    +  terminator     T7 terminator: transcription terminator for bacteriophage T7 RNA polymerase
   2913..3618    +  misc_recomb    baculovirus recombination region (ORF1629): contains part of ORF1629
   3627..3660    +  protein_bind   loxP: Cre-mediated recombination occurs in the 8-bp core sequence (GCATACAT). Cre recombinase
   3828..4415    -  rep_origin     ori: high-copy-number ColE1/pMB1/pBR322/pUC origin of replication
   4428..5288    -  CDS            AmpR: β-lactamase; bla; confers resistance to ampicillin, carbenicillin, and related antibiotics
   5289..5340    -  promoter       AmpR promoter (fragment): bla
   5354..5389    +  CDS            lef2 (fragment): baculovirus late expression factor 2
   5531..6358    +  misc_recomb    baculovirus recombination region (lef2/ORF603): contains ORF603 and part of lef2
   6370..304     +  enhancer       CMV enhancer (fragment) (across the origin): human cytomegalovirus immediate early enhancer
>Addgene plasmid #92039 | mEos3-Rac1 | addgene full sequence | sequence record 180748 | Addgene NGS Result
CGTTACATAACTTACGGTAAATGGCCCGCCTGGCTGACCGCCCAACGACCCCCGCCCATTGACGTCAATA
ATGACGTATGTTCCCATAGTAACGCCAATAGGGACTTTCCATTGACGTCAATGGGTGGAGTATTTACGGT
AAACTGCCCACTTGGCAGTACATCAAGTGTATCATATGCCAAGTCCGCCCCCTATTGACGTCAATGACGG
TAAATGGCCCGCCTGGCATTATGCCCAGTACATGACCTTACGGGACTTTCCTACTTGGCAGTACATCTAC
GTATTAGTCATCGCTATTACCATGCTGATGCGGTTTTGGCAGTACACCAATGGGCGTGGATAGCGGTTTG
ACTCACGGGGATTTCCAAGTCTCCACCCCATTGACGTCAATGGGAGTTTGTTTTGGCACCAAAATCAACG
GGACTTTCCAAAATGTCGTAATAACCCCGCCCCGTTGACGCAAATGGGCGGTAGGCGTGTACGGTGGGAG
GTCTATATAAGCAGACGTCGTTTAGTGAACCGTCAGATCACTAGATGCTTTATTGCGGTAGTTTATCACA
GTTAAATTGCTAACGCCAGTCTCGAACTTAACGTGCAGAAGTTGGTCGTGAGGCACTGGGCAGGTAAGTA
TCGGGCCCTTTGTGCGGGGGGAGCGGCTCGGGGCTGTCCGCGGGGGGACGGCTGCCTTCGGGGGGGACGG
GGCAGGGCGGGGTTCGGCTTCTGGCGTGTGACCGGCGGCTCTAGAGCCTCTGCTAACCATGTTCATGCCT
TCTTCTTTTTCCTACAGCTCCTGGGCAACGTGCTGGTTATTGTGCTGTCTCATCATTTTGGCAAAGAATT
GGATCGGACCGAAATTAATACGACTCACTATAGGGGAATTGTGAGCGGATAACAATTCCCCGGAGTTAAT
CCGGGACCTTTAATTCAACCCAACACAATATATTATAGTTAAATAAGAATTATTATCAAATCATTTGTAT
ATTAATTAAAATACTATACTGTAAATTACATTTTATTTACAATCAAAGGAGATATACCATGGCACACCAT
CACCACCACCACGGGAGCGGGGAGCAGAAACTAATATCAGAGGAGGATCTTGGCTCAGGTTCAGGATCTG
GGAGTAGTGCGATTAAGCCAGACATGAAGATCAAACTCCGTATGGAAGGCAACGTAAACGGGCACCACTT
TGTGATCGACGGAGATGGTACAGGCAAGCCTTTTGAGGGAAAACAGAGTATGGATCTTGAAGTCAAAGAG
GGCGGACCTCTGCCTTTTGCCTTTGATATCCTGACCACTGCATTCCATTACGGCAACAGGGTATTCGCCA
AATATCCAGACAACATACAAGACTATTTTAAGCAGTCGTTTCCTAAGGGGTATTCGTGGGAACGAAGCTT
GACTTTCGAAGACGGGGGCATTTGCAATGCCAGAAACGACATAACAATGGAAGGGGACACTTTCTATAAT
AAAGTTCGATTTTATGGTACCAACTTTCCCGCCAATGGTCCAGTTATGCAGAAGAAGACGCTGAAATGGG
AGCCCTCCACTGAGAAAATGTATGTGCGTGATGGAGTGCTGACGGGTGATATTGAAATGGCTTTGTTGCT
TGAAGGAAATGCCCATTACCGATGTGACTTCAGAACTACTTACAAAGCTAAGGAGAAGGGTGTCAAGTTA
CCAGGCGCACACTTTGTGGACCACTGCATTGAGATTTTAAGCCATGACAAAGATTACAACAAGGTTAAGC
TGTATGAGCATGCTGTTGCTCATTCTGGATCATCAACAAGTTTGTACAAAAAAGCAGGCTCCGCGGCCGC
CCCCTTCACC
[531 nt withheld, positions 1831-2361]
TGCCCGCCTCCCGTGAAGAAGAGGAAGAGAAAATGCCTGCTGTTGTAAAAGGGTGGGCGCGCCGACCCAG
CTTTCTTGTACAAAGTGGTTGATGATCCTAAGCGGCCGCACAGCTGTATACACGTGCAAGCCAGCCAGAA
CTCGCCCCGGAAGACCCCGAGGATCTCGAGCACCACCATCACCATCACCATCACTAAGTGATTAACCTCA
GGTGCAGGCTGCCTATCAGAAGGTGGTGGCTGGTGTGGCCAATGCCCTGGCTCACAAATACCACTGAGAT
CGATCTTTTTCCCTCTGCCAAAAATTATGGGGACATCATGAAGCCCCTTGAGCATCTGACTTCTGGCTAA
TAAAGGAAATTTATTTTCATTGCAATAGTGTGTTGGAATTTTTTGTGTCTCTCACTCGGAAGGACATATG
GGAGGGCAAATCATTTAAAACATCAGAATGAGTATTTGGTTTAGAGTTTGGCAACATATGCCCATATGTA
ACTAGCATAACCCCTTGGGGCCTCTAAACGGGTCTTGAGGGGTTTTTTGCTGAAAGCATGCGGAGGAAAT
TCTCCTTGAAGTTTCCCTGGTGTTCAAAGTAAAGGAGTTTGCACCAGACGCACCTCTGTTCACTGGTCCG
GCGTATTAAAACACGATACATTGTTATTAGTACATTTATTAAGCGCTAGATTCTGTGCGTTGTTGATTTA
CAGACAATTGTTGTACGTATTTTAATAATTCATTAAATTTATAATCTTTAGGGTGGTATGTTAGAGCGAA
AATCAAATGATTTTCAGCGTCTTTATATCTGAATTTAAATATTAAATCCTCAATAGATTTGTAAAATAGG
TTTCGATTAGTTTCAAACAAGGGTTGTTTTTCCGAACCGATGGCTGGACTATCTAATGGATTTTCGCTCA
ACGCCACAAAACTTGCCAAATCTTGTAGCAGCAATCTAGCTTTGTCGATATTCGTTTGTGTTTTGTTTTG
TAATAAAGGTTCGACGTCGTTCAAAATATTATGCGCTTTTGTATTTCTTTCATCACTGTCGTTAGTGTAC
AATTGACTCGACGTAAACACGTTAAATAGAGCTTGGACATATTTAACATCGGGCGTGTTAGCTTTATTAG
GCCGATTATCGTCGTCGTCCCAACCCTCGTCGTTAGAAGTTGCTTCCGAAGACGATTTTGCCATAGCCAC
ACGACGCCTATTAATTGTGTCGGCTAACACGTCCGCGATCAAATTTGTAGTTGAGCTTTTTGGAATTGCG
ATCGCATAACTTCGTATAGCATACATTATACGAAGTTATAAGCTCGGAACGCTGCGCTCGGTCGTTCGGC
TGCGGCGAGCGGTATCAGCTCACTCAAAGGCGGTAATACGGTTATCCACAGAATCAGGGGATAACGCAGG
AAAGAACATGTGAGCAAAAGGCCAGCAAAAGGCCAGGAACCGTAAAAAGGCCGCGTTGCTGGCGTTTTTC
CATAGGCTCCGCCCCCTGACGAGCATCACAAAAATCGACGCTCAAGTCAGAGGTGGCGAAACCCGACAGG
ACTATAAAGATACCAGGCGTTTCCCCCTGGAAGCTCCCTCGTGCGCTCTCCTGTTCCGACCCTGCCGCTT
ACCGGATACCTGTCCGCCTTTCTCCCTTCGGGAAGCGTGGCGCTTTCTCATAGCTCACGCTGTAGGTATC
TCAGTTCGGTGTAGGTCGTTCGCTCCAAGCTGGGCTGTGTGCACGAACCCCCCGTTCAGCCCGACCGCTG
CGCCTTATCCGGTAACTATCGTCTTGAGTCCAACCCGGTAAGACACGACTTATCGCCACTGGCAGCAGCC
ACTGGTAACAGGATTAGCAGAGCGAGGTATGTAGGCGGTGCTACAGAGTTCTTGAAGTGGTGGCCTAACT
ACGGCTACACTAGAAGAACAGTATTTGGTATCTGCGCTCTGCTGAAGCCAGTTACCTTCGGAAAAAGAGT
TGGTAGCTCTTGATCCGGCAAACAAACCACCGCTGGTAGCGGTGGTTTTTTTGTTTGCAAGCAGCAGATT
ACGCGCAGAAAAAAAGGATCTCAAGAAGATCCTTTGTTACCAATGCTTAATCAGTGAGGCACCTATCTCA
GCGATCTGTCTATTTCGTTCATCCATAGTTGCCTGACTCCCCGTCGTGTAGATAACTACGATACGGGAGG
GCTTACCATCTGGCCCCAGTGCTGCAATGATACCGCGAGACCCACGCTCACCGGCTCCAGATTTATCAGC
AATAAACCAGCCAGCCGGAAGGGCCGAGCGCAGAAGTGGTCCTGCAACTTTATCCGCCTCCATCCAGTCT
ATTAATTGTTGCCGGGAAGCTAGAGTAAGTAGTTCGCCAGTTAATAGTTTGCGCAACGTTGTTGCCATTG
CTACAGGCATCGTGGTGTCACGCTCGTCGTTTGGTATGGCTTCATTCAGCTCCGGTTCCCAACGATCAAG
GCGAGTTACATGATCCCCCATGTTGTGCAAAAAAGCGGTTAGCTCCTTCGGTCCTCCGATCGTTGTCAGA
AGTAAGTTGGCCGCAGTGTTATCACTCATGGTTATGGCAGCACTGCATAATTCTCTTACTGTCATGCCAT
CCGTAAGATGCTTTTCTGTGACTGGTGAGTACTCAACCAAGTCATTCTGAGAATAGTGTATGCGGCGACC
GAGTTGCTCTTGCCCGGCGTCAATACGGGATAATACCGCGCCACATAGCAGAACTTTAAAAGTGCTCATC
ATTGGAAAACGTTCTTCGGGGCGAAAACTCTCAAGGATCTTACCGCTGTTGAGATCCAGTTCGATGTAAC
CCACTCGTGCACCCAACTGATCTTCAGCATCTTTTACTTTCACCAGCGTTTCTGGGTGAGCAAAAACAGG
AAGGCAAAATGCCGCAAAAAAGGGAATAAGGGCGACACGGAAATGTTGAATACTCATACTCTTCCTTTTT
CAATATTATTGAAGCATTTATCAGGGTTATTGTCTCATGTCCGCGCGTTTCCTGCATCTTTTAATCAAAT
CCCAAGATGTGTATAAACGCGCCGGTATGTACAGGAAGAGGTTTATACTAAACTGTTACATTGCAAACGT
GGTTTCGTGTGCCAAGTGTGAAAACCGATGTTTAATCAAGGCTCTGACGCATTTCTACAACCACGACTCC
AAGTGTGTGGGTGAAGTCATGCATCTTTTAATCAAATCCCAAGATGTGTATAAACCACCAAACTGCCAAA
AAATGAAAACTGTCGACAAGCTCTGTCCGTTTGCTGGCAACTGCAAGGGTCTCAATCCTATTTGTAATTA
TTGAATAATAAAACAATTATAAATGTCAAATTTGTTTTTTATTAACGATACAAACCAAACGCAACAAGAA
CATTTGTAGTATTATCTATAATTGAAAACGCGTAGTTATAATCGCTGAGGTAATATTTAAAATCATTTTC
AAATGATTCACAGTTAATTTGCGACAATATAATTTTATTTTCACATAAACTAGACGCCTTGTCGTCTTCT
TCTTCGTATTCCTTCTCTTTTTCATTTTTCTCTTCATAAAAATTAACATAGTTATTATCGTATCCATATA
TGTATCTATCGTATAGAGTAAATTTTTTGTTGTCATAAATATATATGTCTTTTTTAATGGGGTGTATAGT
ACCGCTGCGCATAGTTTTTCTGTAATTTACAACAGTGCTATTTTCTGGTAGTTCTTCGGAGTGTGTTGCT
TTAATTATTAAATTTATATAATCAATGAATTTGGGATCGTCGGTTTTGTACAATATGTTGCCGGCATAGT
ACGCAGCTTCTTCTAGTTCAATTACACCATTTTTTAGCAGCACCGGATTAACATAACTTTCCAAAATGTT
GTACGAACCGTTAAACAAAAACAGTTCACCTCCCTTTTCTATACTATTGTCTGCGAGCAGTTGTTTGTTG
TTAAAAATAACAGCCATTGTAATGAGACGCACAAACTAATATCACAAACTGGAAATGTCTATCAATATAT
AGTTGCTGATGGCCGGCCTATTAATAGTAATCAATTACGGGGTCATTAGTTCATAGCCCATATATGGAGT
TCCG
